>Addgene plasmid #146815 | pMT-CTAP-PrP-SBP_L | depositor full sequence | sequence record 289262 | Full Sequence
GCGGCCGCCGACGCGAGGCTGGATGGCCTTCCCCATTATGATTCTTCTCGCTTCCGGCGGCATCGGGATG
CCCGCGTTGCAGGCCATGCTGTCCAGGCAGGTAGATGACGACCATCAGGGACAGCTTCAAGGATCGCTCG
CGGCTCTTACCAGCCTAACTTCGATCATTGGACCGCTGATCGTCACGGCGATTTATGCCGCCTCGGCGAG
CACATGGAACGGGTTGGCATGGATTGTAGGCGCCGCCCTATACCTTGTCTGCCTCCCCGCGTTGCGTCGC
GGTGCATGGAGCCGGGCCACCTCGACCTGAATGGAAGCCGGCGGCACCTCGCTAACGGATTCACCACTCC
AAGAATTGGAGCCAATCAATTCTTGCGGAGAACTGTGAATGCGCAAACCAACCCTTGGCAGAACATATCC
ATCGCGTCCGCCATCTCCAGCAGCCGCACGCGGCGCATCTCGGGCAGCGTTGGGTCCTGGCCACGGGTGC
GCATGATCGTGCTCCTGTCGTTGAGGACCCGGCTAGGCTGGCGGGGTTGCCTTACTGGTTAGCAGAATGA
ATCACCGATACGCGAGCGAACGTGAAGCGACTGCTGCTGCAAAACGTCTGCGACCTGAGCAACAACATGA
ATGGTCTTCGGTTTCCGTGTTTCGTAAAGTCTGGAAACGCGGAAGTCAGCGCTCTTCCGCTTCCTCGCTC
ACTGACTCGCTGCGCTCGGTCGTTCGGCTGCGGCGAGCGGTATCAGCTCACTCAAAGGCGGTAATACGGT
TATCCACAGAATCAGGGGATAACGCAGGAAAGAACATGTGAGCAAAAGGCCAGCAAAAGGCCAGGAACCG
TAAAAAGGCCGCGTTGCTGGCGTTTTTCCATAGGCTCCGCCCCCCTGACGAGCATCACAAAAATCGACGC
TCAAGTCAGAGGTGGCGAAACCCGACAGGACTATAAAGATACCAGGCGTTTCCCCCTGGAAGCTCCCTCG
TGCGCTCTCCTGTTCCGACCCTGCCGCTTACCGGATACCTGTCCGCCTTTCTCCCTTCGGGAAGCGTGGC
GCTTTCTCATAGCTCACGCTGTAGGTATCTCAGTTCGGTGTAGGTCGTTCGCTCCAAGCTGGGCTGTGTG
CACGAACCCCCCGTTCAGCCCGACCGCTGCGCCTTATCCGGTAACTATCGTCTTGAGTCCAACCCGGTAA
GACACGACTTATCGCCACTGGCAGCAGCCACTGGTAACAGGATTAGCAGAGCGAGGTATGTAGGCGGTGC
TACAGAGTTCTTGAAGTGGTGGCCTAACTACGGCTACACTAGAAGGACAGTATTTGGTATCTGCGCTCTG
CTGAAGCCAGTTACCTTCGGAAAAAGAGTTGGTAGCTCTTGATCCGGCAAACAAACCACCGCTGGTAGCG
GTGGTTTTTTTGTTTGCAAGCAGCAGATTACGCGCAGAAAAAAAGGATCTCAAGAAGATCCTTTGATCTT
TTCTACGGGGTCTGACGCTCAGTGGAACGAAAACTCACGTTAAGGGATTTTGGTCATGAGATTATCAAAA
AGGATCTTCACCTAGATCCTTTTAAATTAAAAATGAAGTTTTAAATCAATCTAAAGTATATATGAGTAAA
CTTGGTCTGACAGTTACCAATGCTTAATCAGTGAGGCACCTATCTCAGCGATCTGTCTATTTCGTTCATC
CATAGTTGCCTGACTCCCCGTCGTGTAGATAACTACGATACGGGAGGGCTTACCATCTGGCCCCAGTGCT
GCAATGATACCGCGAGACCCACGCTCACCGGCTCCAGATTTATCAGCAATAAACCAGCCAGCCGGAAGGG
CCGAGCGCAGAAGTGGTCCTGCAACTTTATCCGCCTCCATCCAGTCTATTAATTGTTGCCGGGAAGCTAG
AGTAAGTAGTTCGCCAGTTAATAGTTTGCGCAACGTTGTTGCCATTGCTGCAGGCATCGTGGTGTCACGC
TCGTCGTTTGGTATGGCTTCATTCAGCTCCGGTTCCCAACGATCAAGGCGAGTTACATGATCCCCCATGT
TGTGCAAAAAAGCGGTTAGCTCCTTCGGTCCTCCGATCGTTGTCAGAAGTAAGTTGGCCGCAGTGTTATC
ACTCATGGTTATGGCAGCACTGCATAATTCTCTTACTGTCATGCCATCCGTAAGATGCTTTTCTGTGACT
GGTGAGTACTCAACCAAGTCATTCTGAGAATAGTGTATGCGGCGACCGAGTTGCTCTTGCCCGGCGTCAA
CACGGGATAATACCGCGCCACATAGCAGAACTTTAAAAGTGCTCATCATTGGAAAACGTTCTTCGGGGCG
AAAACTCTCAAGGATCTTACCGCTGTTGAGATCCAGTTCGATGTAACCCACTCGTGCACCCAACTGATCT
TCAGCATCTTTTACTTTCACCAGCGTTTCTGGGTGAGCAAAAACAGGAAGGCAAAATGCCGCAAAAAAGG
GAATAAGGGCGACACGGAAATGTTGAATACTCATACTCTTCCTTTTTCAATATTATTGAAGCATTTATCA
GGGTTATTGTCTCATGAGCGGATACATATTTGAATGTATTTAGAAAAATAAACAAATAGGGGTTCCGCGC
ACATTTCCCCGAAAAGTGCCACCTGACGTCTAAGAAACCATTATTATCATGACATTAACCTATAAAAATA
GGCGTATCACGAGGCCCTTTCGTCTTCAAGAATTCACATTTGTACGAATTTTTTTTTTATCAAAAGTTCG
AGTTTTTCACCAATTTCCTCATCAACCGAGCAAGGCAAACGGCTTTGAATAATATGGTGTTATATATACA
TATATCAAATCGCTGCTGACTGCGTGATTGATGGCCCCAAGATTACATATTATCGAATCAGGATTCAGAA
GGAGATCAATGTCAAATGCGGACAGGAACATGAAAGACGCCTGTTATGCGCAATTAAAAATTTGGGTTTA
ATTGCTGTGGAAACTGTTGTTGGCGGCATCTTAAGTTCCTGTTTAACAACATCAACTACTTATGTACGTA
GAAGCGTTTAAGCCATTTGCATACAGATGAGAACTGGCTTTTGTGCTAATCAGTCAAGATGACTCCGATG
ATGATGACTCATTACCTGACCAGTTTTCGCTGCTTTCTTTTCAACAACTACTTGTATATGTATTGTATCC
AATAGCAATACATTGAATTTCCATGGTCTAGTCACGTATTATCATTTAATTGACACCAAGTCGTGTTATT
GTTGAGCTATCGAGTTCAGCTCAAACATTTCTTATTCCCATGAATAAGCCGGCAAAAATATGCAATCTAT
GAAAGTTAATATAAGCAAACCTTACTTTGACTCAATACCAATGCACTTTGTGTCGATAGGTTCACGCAAT
TGAGGCGATTATTCCGATAACCCAAGCGATTGACTGTTCCCGTTTCGATTCCAATTGAAATTTGGAAATG
TACAATAGTTTTGCTATATGCTGTCAAGTACGCTCTTATCTTCTCTGGGTTTTCTTCAGAGTTTCGAAAC
GCTTCTTCTTTTTTTTGTTTTTTTTTTTTTGGAATCTCGTATTTTGGAAGGGGCTCCCCTCTGGAATTTG
TTACACTGTCGTTATCATTGCGAACAAGCGGCCCGAAGCTATCAGCGACTTTAACATTTACAATGCACTT
TTTTACGACCAATTAAATGTACATTTTCCTTTCTTCGCCCGTTGATAAGCGAACGCGATGTGGCGCAGGC
AATGTGTTGCTCTTGCGACACAAACGCAATCAAAATGGATTCAATTTCGCTTTTTCCCAGTGAAACGAAG
AACGAACCGACCATCATGATATGCTCCTCTGCATGTTGCGTATTGAATCAATGACAATTTCAATTAAGCC
GCCCGTTCGTCATGCGTTTTCGTGCGCTTCGAAATGCTGATAACGCTGCTGTCCTCCAACTGCTTTGCAT
GTGGACACAATTCCATTTATTTAATTCTTTTATTTGGATCGGTTAAATTAAAAAGCGCCTTGTTACGCAT
TTAACGTTGTTTCCGGTGCGTGGTGGTTTCATGCTTCTGGGAACGGCAAATGGGTTTAGGATTGGGAACC
CCTCATCATCTGTTGGAATATACTATTCAACCTACAAAAGTAACGTTAAACAACACTACTTTATATTTGA
TATGAATGGCCACACCTTTTATGCCATAAAACATATTGTAAGAGAATACCACTCTTTTTATTCCTTCTTT
CCTTCTTGTACGTTTTTTGCTGTAAGTAGGTCGTGGTGCTGGTGTTGCAGTTGAAATAACTTAAAATATA
AATCATAAAACTCAAACATAAACTTGACTATTTATTTATTTATTAAGAAAGGAAATATAAATTATAAATT
ACAACAGGTTATGGACCTGCAGCCAAGCTTGGCGCTCGTCCGGGGGCAATGAGATATGAAAAAGCCTGAA
CTCACCGCGACGTCTGTCGAGAAGTTTCTGATCGAAAAGTTCGACAGCGTCTCCGACCTGATGCAGCTCT
CGGAGGGCGAAGAATCTCGTGCTTTCAGCTTCGATGTAGGAGGGCGTGGATATGTCCTGCGGGTAAATAG
CTGCGCCGATGGTTTCTACAAAGATCGTTATGTTTATCGGCACTTTGCATCGGCCGCGCTCCCGATTCCG
GAAGTGCTTGACATTGGGGAATTCAGCGAGAGCCTGACCTATTGCATCTCCCGCCGTGCACAGGGTGTCA
CGTTGCAAGACCTGCCTGAAACCGAACTGCCCGCTGTTCTGCAGCCGGTCGCGGAGGCCATGGATGCGAT
CGCTGCGGCCGATCTTAGCCAGACGAGCGGGTTCGGCCCATTCGGACCGCAAGGAATCGGTCAATACACT
ACATGGCGTGATTTCATATGCGCGATTGCTGATCCCCATGTGTATCACTGGCAAACTGTGATGGACGACA
CCGTCAGTGCGTCCGTCGCGCAGGCTCTCGATGAGCTGATGCTTTGGGCCGAGGACTGCCCCGAAGTCCG
GCACCTCGTGCACGCGGATTTCGGCTCCAACAATGTCCTGACGGACAATGGCCGCATAACAGCGGTCATT
GACTGGAGCGAGGCGATGTTCGGGGATTCCCAATACGAGGTCGCCAACATCTTCTTCTGGAGGCCGTGGT
TGGCTTGTATGGAGCAGCAGACGCGCTACTTCGAGCGGAGGCATCCGGAGCTTGCAGGATCGCCGCGGCT
CCGGGCGTATATGCTCCGCATTGGTCTTGACCAACTCTATCAGAGCTTGGTTGACGGCAATTTCGATGAT
GCAGCTTGGGCGCAGGGTCGATGCGACGCAATCGTCCGATCCGGAGCCGGGACTGTCGGGCGTACACAAA
TCGCCCGCAGAAGCGCGGCCGTCTGGACCGATGGCTGTGTAGAAGTACTCGCCGATAGTGGAAACCGACG
CCCCAGCACTCGTCCGAGGGCAAAGGAATAGAGTAGATGCCGACCGAACAAGAGCTGATTTCGAGAACGC
CTCAGCCAGCAACTCGCGCGAGCCTAGCAAGGCAAATGCGAGAGAACGGCCTTACGCTTGGTGGCACAGT
TCTCGTCCACAGTTCGCTAAGCTCGCTCGGCTGGGTCGCGGGAGGGCCGGTCGCAGTGATTCAGGCCCTT
CTGGATTGTGTTGGTCCCCAGGGCACGATTGTCATGCCCACGCACTCGGGTGATCTGACTGATCCCGCAG
ATTGGAGATCGCCGCCCGTGCCTGCCGATTGGGTGCAGATCTTTGTGAAGGAACCTTACTTCTGTGGTGT
GACATAATTGGACAAACTACCTACAGAGATTTAAAGCTCTAAGGTAAATATAAAATTTTTAAGTGTATAA
TGTGTTAAACTACTGATTCTAATTGTTTGTGTATTTTAGATTCCAACCTATGGAACTGATGAATGGGAGC
AGTGGTGGAATGCCTTTAATGAGGAAAACCTGTTTTGCTCAGAAGAAATGCCATCTAGTGATGATGAGGC
TACTGCTGACTCTCAACATTCTACTCCTCCAAAAAAGAAGAGAAAGGTAGAAGACCCCAAGGACTTTCCT
TCAGAATTGCTAAGTTTTTTGAGTCATGCTGTGTTTAGTAATAGAACTCTTGCTTGCTTTGCTATTTACA
CCACAAAGGAAAAAGCTGCACTGCTATACAAGAAAATTATGGAAAAATATTCTGTAACCTTTATAAGTAG
GCATAACAGTTATAATCATAACATACTGTTTTTTCTTACTCCACACAGGCATAGAGTGTCTGCTATTAAT
AACTATGCTCAAAAATTGTGTACCTTTAGCTTTTTAATTTGTAAAGGGGTTAATAAGGAATATTTGATGT
ATAGTGCCTTGACTAGAGATCATAATCAGCCATACCACATTTGTAGAGGTTTTACTTGCTTTAAAAAACC
TCCCACACCTCCCCCTGAACCTGAAACATAAAATGAATGCAATTGTTGTTGTTAACTTGTTTATTGCAGC
TTATAATGGTTACAAATAAAGCAATAGCATCACAAATTTCACAAATAAAGCATTTTTTTCACTGCATTCT
AGTTGTGGTTTGTCCAAACTCATCAATGTATCTTATCATGTCTGGATCAATTCGTTGCAGGACAGGATGT
GGTGCCCGATGTGACTAGCTCTTTGCTGCAGGCCGTCCTATCCTCTGGTTCCGATAAGAGACCCAGAACT
CCGGCCCCCCACCGCCCACCGCCACCCCCATACATATGTGGTACGCAAGTAAGAGTGCCTGCGCATGCCC
CATGTGCCCCACCAAGAGCTTTGCATCCCATACAAGTCCCCAAAGTGGAGAACCGAACCAATTCTTCGCG
GGCAGAACAAAAGCTTCTGCACACGTCTCCACTCGAATTTGGAGCCGGCCGGCGTGTGCAAAAGAGGTGA
ATCGAACGAAAGACCCGTGTGTAAAGCCGCGTTTCCAAAATGTATAAAACCGAGAGCATCTGGCCAATGT
GCATCAGTTGTGGTCAGCAGCAAAATCAAGTGAATCATCTCAGTGCAACTAACTCGAGCCCGGGTACCTC
TAGATATCGACGAGAAGACCACCGGCTGGCGGGGCGGCCACGTGGTGGAGGGCCTGGCCGGCGAGCTGGA
GCAGCTGCGGGCCAGGCTGGAGCACCACCCTCAGGGCCAGCGGGAGCCCGAACTACTGGAAGTTCTGTTC
CAGGGGCCCAAAACCGCGGCTCTTGCGCAACACGATGAAGCCGTGGACAACAAATTCAACAAAGAACAAC
AAAACGCGTTCTATGAGATCTTACATTTACCTAACTTAAACGAAGAACAACGAAACGCCTTCATCCAAAG
TTTAAAAGATGACCCAAGCCAAAGCGCTAACCTTTTAGCAGAAGCTAAAAAGCTAAATGATGCTCAGGCG
CCGAAAGTAGACAACAAATTCAACAAAGAACAACAAAACGCGTTCTATGAGATCTTACATTTACCTAACT
TAAACGAAGAACAACGAAACGCCTTCATCCAAAGTTTAAAAGATGACCCAAGCCAAAGCGCTAACCTTTT
AGCAGAAGCTAAAAAGCTAAATGATGCTCAGGCGCCGAAAGTAGACGCGAATTCCGCGGGGAAGTCAACC
TGAGGATCCACTAGTTCTAGTCGACCATGAAGATCAAGATCATTGCCCCGCCAGAGCGCAAGTACTCTGT
CTGGATCGGTGGCTCCATCCTGGCTTCGCTGTCCACCTTCCAGCAGATGTGGATCTCCAAGCAGGAGTAC
GACGAGTCCGGCCCCTCCATTGTGCACCGCAAGTGCTTCTAAGAAGGATCGCTTGTCTGGGCAAGAGGAT
CAGGATCGGGATGGTCTTGATTCTGCTGGAGGAGGAGGAGGAGAAGTCGAGGAAGCAGCAGCGAAAGTGC
AAGTGCGAGTGGTGGAAGTTTGGAGTGCAGCACAACAAAATCAACAACAACACCAACTACAAGATGAAAA
GAGCGGAACCACCTGCACACCATCATCACTATCATCATCGTTTTGGGCGCATGTTGTGTGGTTCCAGCGT
ATTAATATAATTAATTTATTCCACATGAGATATGATATGATATACTATGTATTTTTTGTTTTTTTTTTAT
TTGTAAACCTTTAATATAACAAGAACTACAAAAAATGAAAATGAGCGAAAATGCATATTCTGCCATTCCA
CACACACACCAACAACACCCAACACACGCACACCCACAAGCTTACACACACACATTCGCGGCATGACAAG
GACATCAAGATAAAGAAGAACTTAAAGAAGATATTTCCCAAAGCGCAAAAAGAACACACACACATTGCAA
AACACAAACAACACACTAGCGTTTTGTACAATTCGTCAGCAACCTTATGTATTATTTTTTAATTATGATG
TAATTATAAACAAAGTGAAACAAAAATATGAAAACAAAAAGGAAAATCAAATCTGTCTTCTCTTTCTCCC
GCTCTCCTCGCTCTCTGCTGCTAACCTCGCCCTCTCCTCTCTCATCTTTTTGTCTGTCTCTCTTCCACAT
TTTTGCCGGCCGGCAAAATAATAACCCACACACACTCACACTTGGCTGCAGTTTCGCGTGCGATATTCAC
ACACATTCAAGCATACAAGCATACATACATATGTATTTTTTTTTTATTTGTACACTTTTCTAATTGCATG
CGTATCGATTGATAAGTTTACGCCTGAAAATGTTAATTAAAATGTGAAAATGCAACTGAAAAACTGATGA
AATGAAACAACAACAAGCGAACAATTTGCTACATGTGTATTGTCTAACAACCGTTACTGCAACGGTTGCT
TCGGAAAAGGGTGAAGAGGAAGAGGGCACGAGGTCGACTAGA
Features (pLannotate 1.2.2; 19 found; start..end, strand, type, name):
      9..310     +  CDS            TcR (fragment): tetracycline efflux protein; tet; confers resistance to tetracycline
    552..680     -  CDS            YPB1_ECOLX (fragment): Protein predicted: Swiss-Prot protein existence level 4. From Escherichia coli.
    865..1453    -  rep_origin     ori: high-copy-number ColE1/pMB1/pBR322/pUC origin of replication
   1624..2484    -  CDS            AmpR: β-lactamase; bla; confers resistance to ampicillin, carbenicillin, and related antibiotics
   2485..2589    -  promoter       AmpR promoter: bla
   4071..4350    +  promoter       copia promoter: strong promoter from the Drosophila transposable element copia (Sinclair et al., 1986)
   4396..5421    +  CDS            HygR: aminoglycoside phosphotransferase from E. coli; aph(4)-Ia; confers resistance to hygromycin
   5439..5711    +  CDS            yokD (fragment): YOKD_BACSU - Experimental evidence at protein level: Swiss-Prot protein existence level 1. May contribute to antibiotic resistance. From Bacillus subtilis (strain 168).
   5708..5782    +  CDS            small t antigen (fragment): SV40 (simian virus 40) small t antigen
   5784..5849    +  intron         small t intron: SV40 (simian virus 40) small t antigen intron
   5979..5999    +  CDS            SV40 NLS: nuclear localization signal of SV40 (simian virus 40) large T antigen
   6318..6401    +  CDS            large T antigen (fragment): large T antigen from SV40 (simian virus 40)
   6424..6558    +  polyA_signal   SV40 poly(A) signal: SV40 polyadenylation signal
   6559..6982    +  promoter       MT promoter: Drosophila metallothionein promoter
   7009..7119    +  CDS            SBP: streptavidin-binding peptide selected from a peptide library; binds streptavidin with nanomolar affinity (Keefe et al., 2001)
   7183..7356    +  CDS            ProtA: IgG-binding unit of Staphylococcus aureus protein A
   7360..7530    +  CDS            ProtA: IgG-binding unit of Staphylococcus aureus protein A
   7564..7580    -  misc_feature   MCS (fragment): pBluescript multiple cloning site
   7644..7739    +  CDS            ACT_DICVI: Experimental evidence at transcript level: Swiss-Prot protein existence level 2. Actins are highly conserved proteins that are involved in various types of cell motility and are ubiquitously expressed in all eukaryotic cells. From Dictyocaulus viviparus (Bovine lungworm).
