[The description below was written by a language model from this plasmid's Addgene catalogue record and pLannotate feature annotations shown in this document.]
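Description:
pMT-CTAP-PrP-SBP_L is an empty insect expression backbone derived from the pMK33 (pMt/Hy) family of TAP-tagging vectors. It is intended for producing affinity-tagged fusion proteins in Drosophila cells and for establishing stable cell lines. In E. coli it is maintained through a ColE1/pBR322-type origin and an ampicillin resistance gene (β-lactamase with its own promoter). The catalogue lists it as low copy, and remnants of the pBR322 tetracycline resistance gene are still detectable. For selection in insect cells it carries a hygromycin phosphotransferase gene driven by the strong promoter of the Drosophila copia retrotransposon. This gene is followed by SV40 small t intron and large T fragments and an SV40 polyadenylation signal, which together serve as the 3′ processing region of the marker cassette.

The expression cassette starts with the Drosophila metallothionein (MT) promoter, which, as the depositor notes, is induced with copper sulfate. Downstream of it the annotation shows a streptavidin-binding peptide (SBP) followed by two IgG-binding units of Staphylococcus aureus protein A, then a fragment of a pBluescript-type multiple cloning site and a short actin-like segment. The role of the actin-like segment is not stated; it may belong to the 3′ region of the cassette. The SBP and protein A modules form a tandem affinity purification tag allowing sequential capture on IgG and streptavidin resins. The "PrP" in the name may refer to a protease cleavage site between the modules, but no such site is annotated or described. The name implies C-terminal tagging, although the listed backbone is pMK33-NTAP, and the record does not define where an open reading frame is to be inserted. No insert is present, and the depositor sequence may be theoretical.
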