Addgene plasmid #146815: pMT-CTAP-PrP-SBP_L
Purpose: (Empty Backbone) Insect Expression vector
Depositing lab: Elisa Izaurralde. Depositing organization: Max Planck Institute for Developmental Biology.
Backbone
  Vector backbone: pMK33-NTAP
  Vector type: Insect Expression
Growth in bacteria
  Bacterial resistance: Ampicillin, 100 μg/mL
  Growth temperature: 37°C
  Growth strain: DH5alpha
  Copy number: Low Copy
Gene/Insert
  Gene/Insert name: None
Terms and licenses: Academic/Nonprofit Terms; Industry Terms: Not Available to Industry
Depositor comments: pMK33-NTAP and pMK33-CTAP vectors are designed for making proteinfusions tagged with the TAP tag and for generating stableDrosophila cell lines under Hygromycin selection. TAP fusions areinducible with copper sulfate. The parental vector, pMK33 (pMt/Hy),was created by Michael Koelle. Plasmids from this collection were made available to the research community and donated after the lab closed. Please note that the sequence provided by the depositing laboratory may be theoretical/predicted or based on Sanger sequencing results. There may be discrepancies between sequencing results obtained by Addgene and the depositor sequence. If an Addgene verified sequence is not available, please contact before placing your order to request that our lab fully sequence the plasmid.
How to cite: pMT-CTAP-PrP-SBP_L was a gift from Elisa Izaurralde (Addgene plasmid # 146815 ; http://n2t.net/addgene:146815 ; RRID:Addgene_146815)
